>Addgene plasmid #218229 | pcDNA3.1-GSDMD_1-270 | addgene full sequence | sequence record 430564 | Addgene NGS Result
GACGGATCGGGAGATCTCCCGATCCCCTATGGTGCACTCTCAGTACAATCTGCTCTGATGCCGCATAGTT
AAGCCAGTATCTGCTCCCTGCTTGTGTGTTGGAGGTCGCTGAGTAGTGCGCGAGCAAAATTTAAGCTACA
ACAAGGCAAGGCTTGACCGACAATTGCATGAAGAATCTGCTTAGGGTTAGGCGTTTTGCGCTGCTTCGCG
ATGTACGGGCCAGATATACGCGTTGACATTGATTATTGACTAGTTATTAATAGTAATCAATTACGGGGTC
ATTAGTTCATAGCCCATATATGGAGTTCCGCGTTACATAACTTACGGTAAATGGCCCGCCTGGCTGACCG
CCCAACGACCCCCGCCCATTGACGTCAATAATGACGTATGTTCCCATAGTAACGCCAATAGGGACTTTCC
ATTGACGTCAATGGGTGGAGTATTTACGGTAAACTGCCCACTTGGCAGTACATCAAGTGTATCATATGCC
AAGTACGCCCCCTATTGACGTCAATGACGGTAAATGGCCCGCCTGGCATTATGCCCAGTACATGACCTTA
TGGGACTTTCCTACTTGGCAGTACATCTACGTATTAGTCATCGCTATTACCATGGTGATGCGGTTTTGGC
AGTACATCAATGGGCGTGGATAGCGGTTTGACTCACGGGGATTTCCAAGTCTCCACCCCATTGACGTCAA
TGGGAGTTTGTTTTGGCACCAAAATCAACGGGACTTTCCAAAATGTCGTAACAACTCCGCCCCATTGACG
CAAATGGGCGGTAGGCGTGTACGGTGGGAGGTCTATATAAGCAGAGCTCTCTGGCTAACTAGAGAACCCA
CTGCTTACTGGCTTATCGAAATTAATACGACTCACTATAGGGAGACCCAAGCTGGCTAGCGTTTAAACTT
AAGCTTGGTACCGAGCTCGGATCCGCCACCATGGGGTCGGCCTTTGAGCGGGTAGTCCGGAGAGTGGTCC
AGGAGCTGGACCATGGTGGGGAGTTCATCCCTGTGACCAGCCTGCAGAGCTCCACTGGCTTCCAGCCCTA
CTGCCTGGTGGTTAGGAAGCCCTCAAGCTCATGGTTCTGGAAACCCCGTTATAAGTGTGTCAACCTGTCT
ATCAAGGACATCCTGGAGCCGGATGCCGCGGAACCAGACGTGCAGCGTGGCAGGAGCTTCCACTTCTACG
ATGCCATGGATGGGCAGATACAGGGCAGCGTGGAGCTGGCAGCCCCAGGACAGGCAAAGATCGCAGGCGG
GGCCGCGGTGTCTGACAGCTCCAGCACCTCAATGAATGTGTACTCGCTGAGTGTGGACCCTAACACCTGG
CAGACTCTGCTCCATGAGAGGCACCTGCGGCAGCCAGAACACAAAGTCCTGCAGCAGCTGCGCAGCCGCG
GGGACAACGTGTACGTGGTGACTGAGGTGCTGCAGACACAGAAGGAGGTGGAAGTCACGCGCACCCACAA
GCGGGAGGGCTCGGGCCGGTTTTCCCTGCCCGGAGCCACGTGCTTGCAGGGTGAGGGCCAGGGCCATCTG
AGCCAGAAGAAGACGGTCACCATCCCCTCAGGCAGCACCCTCGCATTCCGGGTGGCCCAGCTGGTTATTG
ACTCTGACTTGGACGTCCTTCTCTTCCCGGATAAGAAGCAGAGGACCTTCCAGCCACCCGCGACAGGCCA
CAAGCGTTCCACGAGCGAAGGCGCCTGGCCACAGCTGCCCTCTGGCCTCTCCATGATGAGGTGCCTCCAC
GATTACAAGGATGACGACGATAAGTGATAAACCCGCTGATCAGCCTCGACTGTGCCTTCTAGTTGCCAGC
CATCTGTTGTTTGCCCCTCCCCCGTGCCTTCCTTGACCCTGGAAGGTGCCACTCCCACTGTCCTTTCCTA
ATAAAATGAGGAAATTGCATCGCATTGTCTGAGTAGGTGTCATTCTATTCTGGGGGGTGGGGTGGGGCAG
GACAGCAAGGGGGAGGATTGGGAAGACAATAGCAGGCATGCTGGGGATGCGGTGGGCTCTATGGCTTCTG
AGGCGGAAAGAACCAGCTGGGGCTCTAGGGGGTATCCCC
[124 nt withheld, positions 2070-2193]
C
[91 nt withheld, positions 2195-2285]
A
[49 nt withheld, positions 2287-2335]
CCTTTGACGTTGGAGTCCACGTTCTTT
[37 nt withheld, positions 2363-2399]
ACCCTATCTCGGTCTATTCTTTTGATTTATAAGGGATTTTGCCGATTTCGGCCTATTGGTTAAAAAATGA
GCTGATTTAACAAAAATTTAACGCGAATTAATTCTGTGGAATGTGTGTCAGTTAGGGTGTGGAAAGTCCC
CAGGCTCCCCAGCAGGCAGAAGTATGCAAAGCATGCATCTCAATTAGTCAGCAACCAGGTGTGGAAAGTC
CCCAGGCTCCCCAGCAGGCAGAAGTATGCAAAGCATGCATCTCAATTAGTCAGCAACCATAGTCCCGCCC
CTAACTCCGCCCATCCCGCCCCTAACTCCGCCCAGTTCCGCCCATTCTCCGCCCCATGGCTGACTAATTT
TTTTTATTTATGCAGAGGCCGAGGCCGCCTCTGCCTCTGAGCTATTCCAGAAGTAGTGAGGAGGCTTTTT
TGGAGGCCTAGGCTTTTGCAAAAAGCTCCCGGGAGCTTGTATATCCATTTTCGGATCTGATCAAGAGACA
GGATGAGGATCGTTTCGCATGATTGAACAAGATGGATTGCACGCAGGTTCTCCGGCCGCTTGGGTGGAGA
GGCTATTCGGCTATGACTGGGCACAACAGACAATCGGCTGCTCTGATGCCGCCGTGTTCCGGCTGTCAGC
GCAGGGGCGCCCGGTTCTTTTTGTCAAGACCGACCTGTCCGGTGCCCTGAATGAACTGCAGGACGAGGCA
GCGCGGCTATCGTGGCTGGCCACGACGGGCGTTCCTTGCGCAGCTGTGCTCGACGTTGTCACTGAAGCGG
GAAGGGACTGGCTGCTATTGGGCGAAGTGCCGGGGCAGGATCTCCTGTCATCTCACCTTGCTCCTGCCGA
GAAAGTATCCATCATGGCTGATGCAATGCGGCGGCTGCATACGCTTGATCCGGCTACCTGCCCATTCGAC
CACCAAGCGAAACATCGCATCGAGCGAGCACGTACTCGGATGGAAGCCGGTCTTGTCGATCAGGATGATC
TGGACGAAGAGCATCAGGGGCTCGCGCCAGCCGAACTGTTCGCCAGGCTCAAGGCGCGCATGCCCGACGG
CGAGGATCTCGTCGTGACCCATGGCGATGCCTGCTTGCCGAATATCATGGTGGAAAATGGCCGCTTTTCT
GGATTCATCGACTGTGGCCGGCTGGGTGTGGCGGACCGCTATCAGGACATAGCGTTGGCTACCCGTGATA
TTGCTGAAGAGCTTGGCGGCGAATGGGCTGACCGCTTCCTCGTGCTTTACGGTATCGCCGCTCCCGATTC
GCAGCGCATCGCCTTCTATCGCCTTCTTGACGAGTTCTTCTGAGCGGGACTCTGGGGTTCGAAATGACCG
ACCAAGCGACGCCCAACCTGCCATCACGAGATTTCGATTCCACCGCCGCCTTCTATGAAAGGTTGGGCTT
CGGAATCGTTTTCCGGGACGCCGGCTGGATGATCCTCCAGCGCGGGGATCTCATGCTGGAGTTCTTCGCC
CACCCCAACTTGTTTATTGCAGCTTATAATGGTTACAAATAAAGCAATAGCATCACAAATTTCACAAATA
AAGCATTTTTTTCACTGCATTCTAGTTGTGGTTTGTCCAAACTCATCAATGTATCTTATCATGTCTGTAT
ACCGTCGACCTCTAGCTAGAGCTTGGCGTAATCATGGTCATAGCTGTTTCCTGTGTGAAATTGTTATCCG
CTCACAATTCCACACAACATACGAGCCGGAAGCATAAAGTGTAAAGCCTGGGGTGCCTAATGAGTGAGCT
AACTCACATTAATTGCGTTGCGCTCACTGCCCGCTTTCCAGTCGGGAAACCTGTCGTGCCAGCTGCATTA
ATGAATCGGCCAACGCGCGGGGAGAGGCGGTTTGCGTATTGGGCGCTCTTCCGCTTCCTCGCTCACTGAC
TCGCTGCGCTCGGTCGTTCGGCTGCGGCGAGCGGTATCAGCTCACTCAAAGGCGGTAATACGGTTATCCA
CAGAATCAGGGGATAACGCAGGAAAGAACATGTGAGCAAAAGGCCAGCAAAAGGCCAGGAACCGTAAAAA
GGCCGCGTTGCTGGCGTTTTTCCATAGGCTCCGCCCCCCTGACGAGCATCACAAAAATCGACGCTCAAGT
CAGAGGTGGCGAAACCCGACAGGACTATAAAGATACCAGGCGTTTCCCCCTGGAAGCTCCCTCGTGCGCT
CTCCTGTTCCGACCCTGCCGCTTACCGGATACCTGTCCGCCTTTCTCCCTTCGGGAAGCGTGGCGCTTTC
TCATAGCTCACGCTGTAGGTATCTCAGTTCGGTGTAGGTCGTTCGCTCCAAGCTGGGCTGTGTGCACGAA
CCCCCCGTTCAGCCCGACCGCTGCGCCTTATCCGGTAACTATCGTCTTGAGTCCAACCCGGTAAGACACG
ACTTATCGCCACTGGCAGCAGCCACTGGTAACAGGATTAGCAGAGCGAGGTATGTAGGCGGTGCTACAGA
GTTCTTGAAGTGGTGGCCTAACTACGGCTACACTAGAAGAACAGTATTTGGTATCTGCGCTCTGCTGAAG
CCAGTTACCTTCGGAAAAAGAGTTGGTAGCTCTTGATCCGGCAAACAAACCACCGCTGGTAGCGGTGGTT
TTTTTGTTTGCAAGCAGCAGATTACGCGCAGAAAAAAAGGATCTCAAGAAGATCCTTTGATCTTTTCTAC
GGGGTCTGACGCTCAGTGGAACGAAAACTCACGTTAAGGGATTTTGGTCATGAGATTATCAAAAAGGATC
TTCACCTAGATCCTTTTAAATTAAAAATGAAGTTTTAAATCAATCTAAAGTATATATGAGTAAACTTGGT
CTGACAGTTACCAATGCTTAATCAGTGAGGCACCTATCTCAGCGATCTGTCTATTTCGTTCATCCATAGT
TGCCTGACTCCCCGTCGTGTAGATAACTACGATACGGGAGGGCTTACCATCTGGCCCCAGTGCTGCAATG
ATACCGCGAGACCCACGCTCACCGGCTCCAGATTTATCAGCAATAAACCAGCCAGCCGGAAGGGCCGAGC
GCAGAAGTGGTCCTGCAACTTTATCCGCCTCCATCCAGTCTATTAATTGTTGCCGGGAAGCTAGAGTAAG
TAGTTCGCCAGTTAATAGTTTGCGCAACGTTGTTGCCATTGCTACAGGCATCGTGGTGTCACGCTCGTCG
TTTGGTATGGCTTCATTCAGCTCCGGTTCCCAACGATCAAGGCGAGTTACATGATCCCCCATGTTGTGCA
AAAAAGCGGTTAGCTCCTTCGGTCCTCCGATCGTTGTCAGAAGTAAGTTGGCCGCAGTGTTATCACTCAT
GGTTATGGCAGCACTGCATAATTCTCTTACTGTCATGCCATCCGTAAGATGCTTTTCTGTGACTGGTGAG
TACTCAACCAAGTCATTCTGAGAATAGTGTATGCGGCGACCGAGTTGCTCTTGCCCGGCGTCAATACGGG
ATAATACCGCGCCACATAGCAGAACTTTAAAAGTGCTCATCATTGGAAAACGTTCTTCGGGGCGAAAACT
CTCAAGGATCTTACCGCTGTTGAGATCCAGTTCGATGTAACCCACTCGTGCACCCAACTGATCTTCAGCA
TCTTTTACTTTCACCAGCGTTTCTGGGTGAGCAAAAACAGGAAGGCAAAATGCCGCAAAAAAGGGAATAA
GGGCGACACGGAAATGTTGAATACTCATACTCTTCCTTTTTCAATATTATTGAAGCATTTATCAGGGTTA
TTGTCTCATGAGCGGATACATATTTGAATGTATTTAGAAAAATAAACAAATAGGGGTTCCGCGCACATTT
CCCCGAAAAGTGCCACCTGACGTC
Features (pLannotate 1.2.2; 20 found; start..end, strand, type, name):
     28..80      -  misc_feature   bom (fragment): basis of mobility region from pBR322
    235..614     +  enhancer       CMV enhancer: human cytomegalovirus immediate early enhancer
    615..818     +  promoter       CMV promoter: human cytomegalovirus (CMV) immediate early promoter
    814..847     +  LTR            5' LTR (truncated) (fragment): truncated 5' long terminal repeat (LTR) from HIV-1
    863..881     +  promoter       T7 promoter: promoter for bacteriophage T7 RNA polymerase
    941..1765    +  CDS            GSDMD (fragment): GSDMD_HUMAN - Also known as DFNA5L From Homo sapiens (Human).
   1800..2024    +  polyA_signal   bGH poly(A) signal: bovine growth hormone polyadenylation signal
   2028..2049    +  promoter       SV40 promoter (fragment): SV40 enhancer and early promoter
   2070..2498    +  rep_origin     f1 ori (sequence partly withheld): f1 bacteriophage origin of replication; arrow indicates direction of (+) strand synthesis
   2512..2841    +  promoter       SV40 promoter: SV40 enhancer and early promoter
   2908..3699    +  CDS            neo: KKA2_KLEPN - Also known as kan, nptII. Experimental evidence at protein level: Swiss-Prot protein existence level 1. Resistance to kanamycin, neomycin, paromomycin, ribostamycin, butirosin and gentamicin B. From Klebsiella pneumoniae.
   3723..3881    +  CDS            ble (fragment): BLE_KLEPN - Experimental evidence at protein level: Swiss-Prot protein existence level 1. Binding protein with a strong affinity to the bleomycin family of antibiotics. Binds to CL990; an antimitotic-antibiotic compound. From Klebsiella pneumoniae.
   3876..3997    +  polyA_signal   SV40 poly(A) signal: SV40 polyadenylation signal
   4070..4086    -  protein_bind   lac operator: The lac repressor binds to the lac operator to inhibit transcription in E. coli. This inhibition can be relieved by adding lactose or isopropyl-β-D-thiogalactopyranoside (IPTG). lac repressor encoded by lacI
   4094..4124    -  promoter       lac promoter: promoter for the E. coli lac operon
   4139..4160    -  protein_bind   CAP binding site: CAP binding activates transcription in the presence of cAMP. E. coli catabolite activator protein
   4173..4265    -  CDS            lacI (fragment): lac repressor; lacI; The lac repressor binds to the lac operator to inhibit transcription in E. coli. This inhibition can be relieved by adding lactose or isopropyl-β-D-thiogalactopyranoside (IPTG).
   4448..5036    -  rep_origin     ori: high-copy-number ColE1/pMB1/pBR322/pUC origin of replication
   5207..6067    -  CDS            AmpR: β-lactamase; bla; confers resistance to ampicillin, carbenicillin, and related antibiotics
   6068..6172    -  promoter       AmpR promoter: bla
