[The description below was written by a language model from this plasmid's Addgene catalogue record and pLannotate feature annotations shown in this document.]
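Description:
pcDNA3.1-GSDMD_1-270 is a mammalian expression plasmid of about 6.2 kb built on the pcDNA3.1 backbone (the depositor specifies the pcDNA3.1+/C-(K)DYK variant). It is maintained in E. coli as a high-copy plasmid through a ColE1/pUC-type origin and selected with ampicillin via the β-lactamase gene and its own promoter. An f1 origin is also present. For selection in mammalian cells, an SV40 enhancer/early promoter drives the neomycin phosphotransferase gene, terminated by an SV40 polyadenylation signal, which allows G418 selection. The short bom, HIV-1 LTR, ble, lacI and extra SV40 promoter fragments in the automated annotation appear to be backbone remnants or partial matches rather than functional parts.

The payload is a truncated human gasdermin-D (GSDMD) coding sequence covering only amino acids 1–270, derived from a commercial full-length cDNA clone and fused at its C terminus to a FLAG (DYK) tag. The tag is not annotated separately in the feature table. Expression is driven by the CMV immediate-early enhancer and promoter and terminated by the bovine growth hormone polyadenylation signal. A T7 promoter lies just upstream of the insert and could support in vitro transcription or serve as a sequencing primer site. According to the record, the 1–270 fragment corresponds to the pore-forming product generated when the SARS-CoV-2 main protease 3CLpro cleaves GSDMD. The plasmid therefore lets this fragment be expressed directly, without the protease. In transfected HEK293 cells, the resulting pores were reported to mediate secretion of 3CLpro and nucleocapsid and, when in excess, to kill cells by pyroptosis.
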