Addgene plasmid #218229: pcDNA3.1-GSDMD_1-270
Purpose: Gasdermin1-270 is a pore-forming GSDMD formed by SARS-CoV-2 3CLpro cleavage. Transfection in HEK293 cells showed GSDMD 1-270 pores secrete 3CLpro, nucleocapsid, and in excess, kill cells by pyroptosis
Depositing lab: Christopher Overall. Depositing organization: University of British Columbia. Publication: SARS-CoV-2 3CL(pro) (main protease) regulates caspase activation of gasdermin-D/E pores leading to secretion and extracellular activity of 3CL(pro). Grin PM, Baid K, de Jesus HCR, Kozarac N, Bell PA, Jiang SZ, Kappelhoff R, Butler GS, Leborgne NGF, Pan C, Pablos I, Machado Y, Vederas JC, Kim H, Benarafa C, Banerjee A, Overall CM. Cell Rep. 2024 Dec 24;43(12):115080. doi: 10.1016/j.celrep.2024.115080. Epub 2024 Dec 12. PubMed 39673710.
Backbone
  Vector backbone: pcDNA3.1
  Backbone size w/o insert (bp): 5446
  Total vector size (bp): 6209
  Vector type: Mammalian Expression
  Selectable markers: Neomycin (select with G418)
Growth in bacteria
  Bacterial resistance: Ampicillin, 100 μg/mL
  Growth temperature: 37°C
  Growth strain: DH5alpha
  Growth instructions: E. coli Top10 can also be used
  Copy number: High Copy
Gene/Insert
  Gene/Insert name: GSDMD
  Species: H. sapiens (human)
  Insert size (bp): 810
  Mutation: construct only codes for amino acids 1-270
  GenBank ID: NM_024736.7
  Entrez Gene: GSDMD (a.k.a. DF5L, DFNA5L, FKSG10, GSDMDC1)
  Tag / fusion protein: flag (C terminal on insert)
  Cloning method: Other
  Sequencing primers: 5′ N/A; 3′ N/A
Resource information
  A portion of this plasmid was derived from a plasmid made by: Genscript
Terms and licenses: Academic/Nonprofit Terms; Industry Terms
Depositor comments: Genscript's used their original construct OHu03821D (NM_024736.7) to clone our customized construct. Cloning method: CloneEZ;Vector: pcDNA3.1+/C-(K)DYK. The insert is a truncated construct coding for aa 1-270 of Gasdermin-D (GSDMD).
How to cite: pcDNA3.1-GSDMD_1-270 was a gift from Christopher Overall (Addgene plasmid # 218229 ; http://n2t.net/addgene:218229 ; RRID:Addgene_218229)
